Addgene plasmid #139149: pJBL6672
Purpose: Pb2970 - TARGET8 - mCherry
Depositing lab: Julius Lucks. Depositing organization: Northwestern University. Publication: Dynamic Control of Gene Expression with Riboregulated Switchable Feedback Promoters. Glasscock CJ, Biggs BW, Lazar JT, Arnold JH, Burdette LA, Valdes A, Kang MK, Tullman-Ercek D, Tyo KEJ, Lucks JB. ACS Synth Biol. 2021 May 21;10(5):1199-1213. doi: 10.1021/acssynbio.1c00015. Epub 2021 Apr 9. PubMed 33834762.
Backbone
  Vector backbone: CloCDF
  Vector type: Bacterial Expression
Growth in bacteria
  Bacterial resistance: Spectinomycin, 50 μg/mL
  Growth temperature: 37°C
  Growth strain: NEB Stable
  Copy number: Low Copy
Gene/Insert
  Gene/Insert name: mCherry
  Species: Synthetic
  Mutation: N/A
  Cloning method: Gibson Cloning
Terms and licenses: Academic/Nonprofit Terms; Industry Terms: Not Available to Industry
Depositor comments: Please visit https://www.biorxiv.org/content/10.1101/529180v1 for bioRxiv preprint.
How to cite: pJBL6672 was a gift from Julius Lucks (Addgene plasmid # 139149 ; http://n2t.net/addgene:139149 ; RRID:Addgene_139149)
