[The description below was written by a language model from this plasmid's Addgene catalogue record and pLannotate feature annotations shown in this document.]
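Description:
pJBL6672 is a small (about 3.6 kb), low-copy bacterial expression plasmid built on a CloDF13 (CDF) backbone. It replicates in E. coli from the CloDF13 origin, which is compatible with other common origins and so allows it to be kept alongside additional plasmids in the same cell. Selection is by spectinomycin through an aadA aminoglycoside adenylyltransferase gene (SmR), which the annotation places directly downstream of a bla (AmpR) promoter. A short tetracycline-resistance fragment and a CAP binding site also appear between the origin and the insert; these look like backbone remnants rather than functional parts.

The catalogue summarises the payload as "Pb2970 - TARGET8 - mCherry". The feature table shows a roughly 500 bp stretch of E. coli genomic sequence upstream of the reporter, matched as fragments of yghG and a gspC-type type II secretion gene. This is most plausibly the native region carrying the Pb2970 promoter, although the software does not annotate a promoter there. About 100 bp between this region and the reporter is unannotated and presumably holds the TARGET8 element, which the record does not define. Given the associated work on riboregulated switchable feedback promoters, it is likely an RNA target sequence that gates transcription from the upstream promoter in response to a trans-acting small RNA. The red fluorescent protein is annotated as mRFP1, the parent of mCherry, and the catalogue names it mCherry. It is followed by tandem rrnB T1 and T7Te terminators. The plasmid appears to serve as a fluorescent readout for characterising this promoter-riboregulator combination, probably with a compatible plasmid supplying the regulatory RNA.
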