Features (pLannotate 1.2.2; 10 found; start..end, strand, type, name):
    171..962     -  CDS            SmR: aminoglycoside adenylyltransferase (Murphy, 1985); aadA; confers resistance to spectinomycin and streptomycin
    963..1054    -  promoter       AmpR promoter: bla
   1102..1840    -  rep_origin     CloDF13 ori: Plasmids containing the CloDF13 (CDF) origin of replication can be propagated in E. coli cells that contain additional plasmids with compatible origins.
   1937..2001    -  CDS            TcR (fragment): tetracycline efflux protein; tet; confers resistance to tetracycline
   2016..2037    -  protein_bind   CAP binding site: CAP binding activates transcription in the presence of cAMP. E. coli catabolite activator protein
   2109..2465    +  CDS            yghG (fragment): YGHG_ECOLI - Experimental evidence at protein level: Swiss-Prot protein existence level 1. Involved in a type II secretion system (T2SS, formerly general secretion pathway, GSP) for the export of folded proteins across the outer membrane. In a functional T2SS this subunit helps assemble the outer membrane channel. From Escherichia coli (strain K12).
   2486..2614    +  CDS            gspC2 (fragment): GSPC2_ECOH1 - Experimental evidence at protein level: Swiss-Prot protein existence level 1. Involved in a type II secretion system (T2SS, formerly general secretion pathway, GSP) for the export of folded proteins across the outer membrane. From Escherichia coli O78:H11 (strain H10407 / ETEC).
   2721..3398    +  CDS            mRFP1: monomeric derivative of DsRed (Campbell et al., 2002)
   3431..3502    +  terminator     rrnB T1 terminator: transcription terminator T1 from the E. coli rrnB gene
   3518..3545    +  terminator     T7Te terminator: phage T7 early transcription terminator
>Addgene plasmid #139149 | pJBL6672 | addgene full sequence | sequence record 275190 | Addgene NGS Result
CTGAAACCTCAGGCATTTGAGAAGCACACGGTCACACTGCTTCCGGTAGTCAATAAACCGGTAAACCAGC
AATAGACATAAGCGGCTATTTAACGACCCTGCCCTGAACCGACGACCGGGTCATCGTGGCCGGATCTTGC
GGCCCCTCGGCTTGAACGAATTGTTAGACATTATTTGCCGACTACCTTGGTGATCTCGCCTTTCACGTAG
TGGACAAATTCTTCCAACTGATCTGCGCGCGAGGCCAAGCGATCTTCTTCTTGTCCAAGATAAGCCTGTC
TAGCTTCAAGTATGACGGGCTGATACTGGGCCGGCAGGCGCTCCATTGCCCAGTCGGCAGCGACATCCTT
CGGCGCGATTTTGCCGGTTACTGCGCTGTACCAAATGCGGGACAACGTAAGCACTACATTTCGCTCATCG
CCAGCCCAGTCGGGCGGCGAGTTCCATAGCGTTAAGGTTTCATTTAGCGCCTCAAATAGATCCTGTTCAG
GAACCGGATCAAAGAGTTCCTCCGCCGCTGGACCTACCAAGGCAACGCTATGTTCTCTTGCTTTTGTCAG
CAAGATAGCCAGATCAATGTCGATCGTGGCTGGCTCGAAGATACCTGCAAGAATGTCATTGCGCTGCCAT
TCTCCAAATTGCAGTTCGCGCTTAGCTGGATAACGCCACGGAATGATGTCGTCGTGCACAACAATGGTGA
CTTCTACAGCGCGGAGAATCTCGCTCTCTCCAGGGGAAGCCGAAGTTTCCAAAAGGTCGTTGATCAAAGC
TCGCCGCGTTGTTTCATCAAGCCTTACGGTCACCGTAACCAGCAAATCAATATCACTGTGTGGCTTCAGG
CCGCCATCCACTGCGGAGCCGTACAAATGTACGGCCAGCAACGTCGGTTCGAGATGGCGCTCGATGACGC
CAACTACCTCTGATAGTTGAGTCGATACTTCGGCGATCACCGCTTCCCTCATACTCTTCCTTTTTCAATA
TTATTGAAGCATTTATCAGGGTTATTGTCTCATGAGCGGATACATATTTGAATGTATTTAGAAAAATAAA
CAAATAGCTAGCTCACTCGGTCGCTACGCTCCGGGCGTGAGACTGCGGCGGGCGCTGCGGACACATACAA
AGTTACCCACAGATTCCGTGGATAAGCAGGGGACTAACATGTGAGGCAAAACAGCAGGGCCGCGCCGGTG
GCGTTTTTCCATAGGCTCCGCCCTCCTGCCAGAGTTCACATAAACAGACGCTTTTCCGGTGCATCTGTGG
GAGCCGTTAGGCTCAACCATGAATCTGACAGTACGGGCGAAACCCGACAGGACTTAAAGATCCCCACCGT
TTCCGGCGGGTCGCTCCCTCTTGCGCTCTCCTGTTCCGACCCTGCCGTTTACCGGATACCTGTTCCGCCT
TTCTCCCTTACGGGAAGTGTGGCGCTTTCTCATAGCTCACACACTGGTATCTCGGCTCGGTGTAGGTCGT
TCGCTCCAAGCTGGGCTGTAAGCAAGAACTCCCCGTTCAGCCCGACTGCTGCGCCTTATCCGGTAACTGT
TCACTTGAGTCCAACCCGGAAAAGCACGGTAAAACGCCACTGGCAGCAGCCATTGGTAACTGGGAGTTCG
CAGAGGATTTGTTTAGCTAAACACGCGGTTGCTCTTGAAGTGTGCGCCAAAGTCCGGCTACACTGGAAGG
ACAGATTTGGTTGCTGTGCTCTGCGAAAGCCAGTTACCACGGTTAAGTCAGTTGGGGAACTGCTTAACCT
TCGATCAAACCACCTCCCCAGGTGGTTTTTTCGTTTACAGGGCAAAAGATTACGCGCAGAAAAAAAGGAT
CTCAAGAAGATCCTTTGATCTTTTCTACTGAACCGCTCTAGATTTCAGTGCAATTTATCTCTTCAAATGT
AGCACCTGAAGTCAGCCCCATACGATATAAGTTGTAATTCTCATGTTAGTCATGCCCCGCGCCCACAGGA
AGGAGCTGACTGGGTTGAAGGCTCTCAAGGGCATCGGTCGAGATCCCGGTGCCTAATGAGTGAGCTAACT
TACATTAATTGCGTTGCGCGAATTCACGAGATCTGCGGATGGGCAGTATTGGCGCTGAACGCCTGCTGGC
GCGTATTCGTGGCGGGATTATTAAGTGGCTGTGCCAGCCATAATGAAAATGCCAGTTTACTGGCGAAAAA
ACAGGCGCAAAATATCAGCCAAAACCTGCCGATTAAATCTGCGGGATATACCTTAGTGCTGGCGCAAAGT
AGCGGCACAACGGTAAAAATGACCATTATCAGCGAAGCGGGTACACAAACCACGCAGACGCCTGACGCCT
TTTTAACCAGCTATCAACGACAAATGTGCGCTGACCCGACGGTGAAATTAATGATCACTGAGGGAATTAA
TTACAGCATAACGATTAATGATACACGTACAGGTAACCAGTATCAGCGGAAACTGGATCGTACCACCTGT
GGAATAGTCAAAGCATAACGTCGGGTAGATATAAATTGGCGCGGGTTGTTTTTCGTGACGCACGAATTTA
TCTCATTCAATGGCTGACAAAAATTCGTCACACTCTTAACCAGAGACAATCTCTTAATACAGACAAAGAG
CATCTGCGAAAAATTGCACGCGGGCCATCCTCAATCTCTACCTACTCTCACTTACTCTTATCCTGCGGGG
AATGTATACAGTTCATGTATATATTCCCCGCTTTTTTTTTGGATCTAGGAGGAAGGATCTATGGCGAGTA
GCGAAGACGTTATCAAAGAGTTCATGCGTTTCAAAGTTCGTATGGAAGGTTCCGTTAACGGTCACGAGTT
CGAAATCGAAGGTGAAGGTGAAGGTCGTCCGTACGAAGGTACCCAGACCGCTAAACTGAAAGTTACCAAA
GGTGGTCCGCTGCCGTTCGCTTGGGACATCCTGTCCCCGCAGTTCCAGTACGGTTCCAAAGCTTACGTTA
AACACCCGGCTGACATCCCGGACTACCTGAAACTGTCCTTCCCGGAAGGTTTCAAATGGGAACGTGTTAT
GAACTTCGAAGACGGTGGTGTTGTTACCGTTACCCAGGACTCCTCCCTGCAAGACGGTGAGTTCATCTAC
AAAGTTAAACTGCGTGGTACCAACTTCCCGTCCGACGGTCCGGTTATGCAGAAAAAAACCATGGGTTGGG
AAGCTTCCACCGAACGTATGTACCCGGAAGACGGTGCTCTGAAAGGTGAAATCAAAATGCGTCTGAAACT
GAAAGACGGTGGTCACTACGACGCTGAAGTTAAAACCACCTACATGGCTAAAAAACCGGTTCAGCTGCCG
GGTGCTTACAAAACCGACATCAAACTGGACATCACCTCCCACAACGAAGACTACACCATCGTTGAACAGT
ACGAACGTGCTGAAGGTCGTCACTCCACCGGTGCTTAAGGATCCAAACTCGAGTAAGGATCTCCAGGCAT
CAAATAAAACGAAAGGCTCAGTCGAAAGACTGGGCCTTTCGTTTTATCTGTTGTTTGTCGGTGAACGCTC
TCTACTAGAGTCACACTGGCTCACCTTCGGGTGGGCCTTTCTGCGTTTATA
